>Addgene plasmid #87876 | SIN-PGK-Cas9-V5-WPRE | depositor full sequence | sequence record 171325 | SIN-PGK-Cas9-V5-WPRE sequence 13168 bps
TGGAAGGGCTAATTCACTCCCAAAGAAGACAAGATATCCTTGATCTGTGGATCTACCACACACAAGGCTA
CTTCCCTGATTAGCAGAACTACACACCAGGGCCAGGGGTCAGATATCCACTGACCTTTGGATGGTGCTAC
AAGCTAGTACCAGTTGAGCCAGATAAGGTAGAAGAGGCCAATAAAGGAGAGAACACCAGCTTGTTACACC
CTGTGAGCCTGCATGGGATGGATGACCCGGAGAGAGAAGTGTTAGAGTGGAGGTTTGACAGCCGCCTAGC
ATTTCATCACGTGGCCCGAGAGCTGCATCCGGAGTACTTCAAGAACTGCTGATATCGAGCTTGCTACAAG
GGACTTTCCGCTGGGGACTTTCCAGGGAGGCGTGGCCTGGGCGGGACTGGGGAGTGGCGAGCCCTCAGAT
CCTGCATATAAGCAGCTGCTTTTTGCCTGTACTGGGTCTCTCTGGTTAGACCAGATCTGAGCCTGGGAGC
TCTCTGGCTAACTAGGGAACCCACTGCTTAAGCCTCAATAAAGCTTGCCTTGAGTGCTTCAAGTAGTGTG
TGCCCGTCTGTTGTGTGACTCTGGTAACTAGAGATCCCTCAGACCCTTTTAGTCAGTGTGGAAAATCTCT
AGCAGTGGCGCCCGAACAGGGACCTGAAAGCGAAAGGGAAACCAGAGCTCTCTCGACGCAGGACTCGGCT
TGCTGAAGCGCGCGCACGGCAAGAGGCGAGGGGCGGCGACTGGTGAGTACGCCAAAAATTTTGACTAGCG
GAGGCTAGAAGGAGAGAGATGGGTGCGAGAGCGTCAGTATTAAGCGGGGGAGAATTAGATCGCGATGGGA
AAAAATTCGGTTAAGGCCAGGGGGAAAGAAAAAATATAAATTAAAACATATAGTATGGGCAAGCAGGGAG
CTAGAACGATTCGCAGTTAATCCTGGCCTGTTAGAAACATCAGAAGGCTGTAGACAAATACTGGGACAGC
TACAACCATCCCTTCAGACAGGATCAGAAGAACTTAGATCATTATATAATACAGTAGCAACCCTCTATTG
TGTGCATCAAAGGATAGAGATAAAAGACACCAAGGAAGCTTTAGACAAGATAGAGGAAGAGCAAAACAAA
AGTAAGACCACCGCACAGCAAGCGGCCGCTGATCTTCAGACCTGGAGGAGGAGATATGAGGGACAATTGG
AGAAGTGAATTATATAAATATAAAGTAGTAAAAATTGAACCATTAGGAGTAGCACCCACCAAGGCAAAGA
GAAGAGTGGTGCAGAGAGAAAAAAGAGCAGTGGGAATAGGAGCTTTGTTCCTTGGGTTCTTGGGAGCAGC
AGGAAGCACTATGGGCGCAGCCTCAATGACGCTGACGGTACAGGCCAGACAATTATTGTCTGGTATAGTG
CAGCAGCAGAACAATTTGCTGAGGGCTATTGAGGCGCAACAGCATCTGTTGCAACTCACAGTCTGGGGCA
TCAAGCAGCTCCAGGCAAGAATCCTGGCTGTGGAAAGATACCTAAAGGATCAACAGCTCCTGGGGATTTG
GGGTTGCTCTGGAAAACTCATTTGCACCACTGCTGTGCCTTGGAATGCTAGTTGGAGTAATAAATCTCTG
GAACAGATTGGAATCACACGACCTGGATGGAGTGGGACAGAGAAATTAACAATTACACAAGCTTAATACA
CTCCTTAATTGAAGAATCGCAAAACCAGCAAGAAAAGAATGAACAAGAATTATTGGAATTAGATAAATGG
GCAAGTTTGTGGAATTGGTTTAACATAACAAATTGGCTGTGGTATATAAAATTATTCATAATGATAGTAG
GAGGCTTGGTAGGTTTAAGAATAGTTTTTGCTGTACTTTCTATAGTGAATAGAGTTAGGCAGGGATATTC
ACCATTATCGTTTCAGACCCACCTCCCAACCCCGAGGGGACCCGACAGGCCCGAAGGAATAGAAGAAGAA
GGTGGAGAGAGAGACAGAGACAGATCCATTCGATTAGTGAACGGATCTCGACGGTATCGGTTAACTTTTA
AAAGAAAAGGGGGGATTGGGGGGTACAGTGCAGGGGAAAGAATAGTAGACATAATAGCAACAGACATACA
AACTAAAGAATTACAAAAACAAATTACAAAAATTCAAAATTTTATCGATGGTCGAGTACCGGGTAGGGGA
GGCGCTTTTCCCAAGGCAGTCTGGAGCATGCGCTTTAGCAGCCCCGCTGGGCACTTGGCGCTACACAAGT
GGCCTCTGGCCTCGCACACATTCCACATCCACCGGTAGGCGCCAACCGGCTCCGTTCTTTGGTGGCCCCT
TCGCGCCACCTTCTACTCCTCCCCTAGTCAGGAAGTTCCCCCCCGCCCCGCAGCTCGCGTCGTGCAGGAC
GTGACAAATGGAAGTAGCACGTCTCACTAGTCTCGTGCAGATGGACAGCACCGCTGAGCAATGGAAGCGG
GTAGGCCTTTGGGGCAGCGGCCAATAGCAGCTTTGCTCCTTCGCTTTCTGGGCTCAGAGGCTGGGAAGGG
GTGGGTCCGGGGGCGGGCTCAGGGGCGGGCTCAGGGGCGGGGCGGGCGCCCGAAGGTCCTCCGGAGGCCC
GGCATTCTGCACGCTTCAAAAGCGCACGTCTGCCGCGCTGTTCTCCTCTTCCTCATCTCCGGGCCTTTCG
ACCTCTAGGATCCTAGAACTAGTGGATCCCCCGGGCTGCAGGAATTATCACAAGTTTGTACAAAAAAGCA
GGCTCCACCATGGACAAGAAGTACTCCATTGGGCTCGATATCGGCACAAACAGCGTCGGCTGGGCCGTCA
TTACGGACGAGTACAAGGTGCCGAGCAAAAAATTCAAAGTTCTGGGCAATACCGATCGCCACAGCATAAA
GAAGAACCTCATTGGCGCCCTCCTGTTCGACTCCGGGGAGACGGCCGAAGCCACGCGGCTCAAAAGAACA
GCACGGCGCAGATATACCCGCAGAAAGAATCGGATCTGCTACCTGCAGGAGATCTTTAGTAATGAGATGG
CTAAGGTGGATGACTCTTTCTTCCATAGGCTGGAGGAGTCCTTTTTGGTGGAGGAGGATAAAAAGCACGA
GCGCCACCCAATCTTTGGCAATATCGTGGACGAGGTGGCGTACCATGAAAAGTACCCAACCATATATCAT
CTGAGGAAGAAGCTTGTAGACAGTACTGATAAGGCTGACTTGCGGTTGATCTATCTCGCGCTGGCGCATA
TGATCAAATTTCGGGGACACTTCCTCATCGAGGGGGACCTGAACCCAGACAACAGCGATGTCGACAAACT
CTTTATCCAACTGGTTCAGACTTACAATCAGCTTTTCGAAGAGAACCCGATCAACGCATCCGGAGTTGAC
GCCAAAGCAATCCTGAGCGCTAGGCTGTCCAAATCCCGGCGGCTCGAAAACCTCATCGCACAGCTCCCTG
GGGAGAAGAAGAACGGCCTGTTTGGTAATCTTATCGCCCTGTCACTCGGGCTGACCCCCAACTTTAAATC
TAACTTCGACCTGGCCGAAGATGCCAAGCTTCAACTGAGCAAAGACACCTACGATGATGATCTCGACAAT
CTGCTGGCCCAGATCGGCGACCAGTACGCAGACCTTTTTTTGGCGGCAAAGAACCTGTCAGACGCCATTC
TGCTGAGTGATATTCTGCGAGTGAACACGGAGATCACCAAAGCTCCGCTGAGCGCTAGTATGATCAAGCG
CTATGATGAGCACCACCAAGACTTGACTTTGCTGAAGGCCCTTGTCAGACAGCAACTGCCTGAGAAGTAC
AAGGAAATTTTCTTCGATCAGTCTAAAAATGGCTACGCCGGATACATTGACGGCGGAGCAAGCCAGGAGG
AATTTTACAAATTTATTAAGCCCATCTTGGAAAAAATGGACGGCACCGAGGAGCTGCTGGTAAAGCTTAA
CAGAGAAGATCTGTTGCGCAAACAGCGCACTTTCGACAATGGAAGCATCCCCCACCAGATTCACCTGGGC
GAACTGCACGCTATCCTCAGGCGGCAAGAGGATTTCTACCCCTTTTTGAAAGATAACAGGGAAAAGATTG
AGAAAATCCTCACATTTCGGATACCCTACTATGTAGGCCCCCTCGCCCGGGGAAATTCCAGATTCGCGTG
GATGACTCGCAAATCAGAAGAGACCATCACTCCCTGGAACTTCGAGGAAGTCGTGGATAAGGGGGCCTCT
GCCCAGTCCTTCATCGAAAGGATGACTAACTTTGATAAAAATCTGCCTAACGAAAAGGTGCTTCCTAAAC
ACTCTCTGCTGTACGAGTACTTCACAGTTTATAACGAGCTCACCAAGGTCAAATACGTCACAGAAGGGAT
GAGAAAGCCAGCATTCCTGTCTGGAGAGCAGAAGAAAGCTATCGTGGACCTCCTCTTCAAGACGAACCGG
AAAGTTACCGTGAAACAGCTCAAAGAAGACTATTTCAAAAAGATTGAATGTTTCGACTCTGTTGAAATCA
GCGGAGTGGAGGATCGCTTCAACGCATCCCTGGGAACGTATCACGATCTCCTGAAAATCATTAAAGACAA
GGACTTCCTGGACAATGAGGAGAACGAGGACATTCTTGAGGACATTGTCCTCACCCTTACGTTGTTTGAA
GATAGGGAGATGATTGAAGAACGCTTGAAAACTTACGCTCATCTCTTCGACGACAAAGTCATGAAACAGC
TCAAGAGGCGCCGATATACAGGATGGGGGCGGCTGTCAAGAAAACTGATCAATGGGATCCGAGACAAGCA
GAGTGGAAAGACAATCCTGGATTTTCTTAAGTCCGATGGATTTGCCAACCGGAACTTCATGCAGTTGATC
CATGATGACTCTCTCACCTTTAAGGAGGACATCCAGAAAGCACAAGTTTCTGGCCAGGGGGACAGTCTTC
ACGAGCACATCGCTAATCTTGCAGGTAGCCCAGCTATCAAAAAGGGAATACTGCAGACCGTTAAGGTCGT
GGATGAACTCGTCAAAGTAATGGGAAGGCATAAGCCCGAGAATATCGTTATCGAGATGGCCCGAGAGAAC
CAAACTACCCAGAAGGGACAGAAGAACAGTAGGGAAAGGATGAAGAGGATTGAAGAGGGTATAAAAGAAC
TGGGGTCCCAAATCCTTAAGGAACACCCAGTTGAAAACACCCAGCTTCAGAATGAGAAGCTCTACCTGTA
CTACCTGCAGAACGGCAGGGACATGTACGTGGATCAGGAACTGGACATCAATCGGCTCTCCGACTACGAC
GTGGATCATATCGTGCCCCAGTCTTTTCTCAAAGATGATTCTATTGATAATAAAGTGTTGACAAGATCCG
ATAAAAATAGAGGGAAGAGTGATAACGTCCCCTCAGAAGAAGTTGTCAAGAAAATGAAAAATTATTGGCG
GCAGCTGCTGAACGCCAAACTGATCACACAACGGAAGTTCGATAATCTGACTAAGGCTGAACGAGGTGGC
CTGTCTGAGTTGGATAAAGCCGGCTTCATCAAAAGGCAGCTTGTTGAGACACGCCAGATCACCAAGCACG
TGGCCCAAATTCTCGATTCACGCATGAACACCAAGTACGATGAAAATGACAAACTGATTCGAGAGGTGAA
AGTTATTACTCTGAAGTCTAAGCTGGTCTCAGATTTCAGAAAGGACTTTCAGTTTTATAAGGTGAGAGAG
ATCAACAATTACCACCATGCGCATGATGCCTACCTGAATGCAGTGGTAGGCACTGCACTTATCAAAAAAT
ATCCCAAGCTTGAATCTGAATTTGTTTACGGAGACTATAAAGTGTACGATGTTAGGAAAATGATCGCAAA
GTCTGAGCAGGAAATAGGCAAGGCCACCGCTAAGTACTTCTTTTACAGCAATATTATGAATTTTTTCAAG
ACCGAGATTACACTGGCCAATGGAGAGATTCGGAAGCGACCACTTATCGAAACAAACGGAGAAACAGGAG
AAATCGTGTGGGACAAGGGTAGGGATTTCGCGACAGTCCGGAAGGTCCTGTCCATGCCGCAGGTGAACAT
CGTTAAAAAGACCGAAGTACAGACCGGAGGCTTCTCCAAGGAAAGTATCCTCCCGAAAAGGAACAGCGAC
AAGCTGATCGCACGCAAAAAAGATTGGGACCCCAAGAAATACGGCGGATTCGATTCTCCTACAGTCGCTT
ACAGTGTACTGGTTGTGGCCAAAGTGGAGAAAGGGAAGTCTAAAAAACTCAAAAGCGTCAAGGAACTGCT
GGGCATCACAATCATGGAGCGATCAAGCTTCGAAAAAAACCCCATCGACTTTCTCGAGGCGAAAGGATAT
AAAGAGGTCAAAAAAGACCTCATCATTAAGCTTCCCAAGTACTCTCTCTTTGAGCTTGAAAACGGCCGGA
AACGAATGCTCGCTAGTGCGGGCGAGCTGCAGAAAGGTAACGAGCTGGCACTGCCCTCTAAATACGTTAA
TTTCTTGTATCTGGCCAGCCACTATGAAAAGCTCAAAGGGTCTCCCGAAGATAATGAGCAGAAGCAGCTG
TTCGTGGAACAACACAAACACTACCTTGATGAGATCATCGAGCAAATAAGCGAATTCTCCAAAAGAGTGA
TCCTCGCCGACGCTAACCTCGATAAGGTGCTTTCTGCTTACAATAAGCACAGGGATAAGCCCATCAGGGA
GCAGGCAGAAAACATTATCCACTTGTTTACTCTGACCAACTTGGGCGCGCCTGCAGCCTTCAAGTACTTC
GACACCACCATAGACAGAAAGCGGTACACCTCTACAAAGGAGGTCCTGGACGCCACACTGATTCATCAGT
CAATTACGGGGCTCTATGAAACAAGAATCGACCTCTCTCAGCTCGGTGGAGACAGCAGGGCTGACCCCAA
GAAGAAGAGGAAGGTGGGTACCGGTAAGCCTATCCCTAACCCTCTCCTCGGTCTCGATTCTACGTGAGAA
TTCAAGGGTTCGATCCCTACCGGTTAGTAATGAGTTTATCTAGACCCAGCTTTCTTGTACAAAGTGGTGA
TAATTCGATATCAAGCTTATCGATACCGTCGACCTCGAGGGAATTCCGATAATCAACCTCTGGATTACAA
AATTTGTGAAAGATTGACTGGTATTCTTAACTATGTTGCTCCTTTTACGCTATGTGGATACGCTGCTTTA
ATGCCTTTGTATCATGCTATTGCTTCCCGTATGGCTTTCATTTTCTCCTCCTTGTATAAATCCTGGTTGC
TGTCTCTTTATGAGGAGTTGTGGCCCGTTGTCAGGCAACGTGGCGTGGTGTGCACTGTGTTTGCTGACGC
AACCCCCACTGGTTGGGGCATTGCCACCACCTGTCAGCTCCTTTCCGGGACTTTCGCTTTCCCCCTCCCT
ATTGCCACGGCGGAACTCATCGCCGCCTGCCTTGCCCGCTGCTGGACAGGGGCTCGGCTGTTGGGCACTG
ACAATTCCGTGGTGTTGTCGGGGAAGCTGACGTCCTTTCCATGGCTGCTCGCCTGTGTTGCCACCTGGAT
TCTGCGCGGGACGTCCTTCTGCTACGTCCCTTCGGCCCTCAATCCAGCGGACCTTCCTTCCCGCGGCCTG
CTGCCGGCTCTGCGGCCTCTTCCGCGTCTTCGCCTTCGCCCTCAGACGAGTCGGATCTCCCTTTGGGCCG
CCTCCCCGCATCGGGAATTCGAGCTCGGTACCTTTAAGACCAATGACTTACAAGGCAGCTGTAGATCTTA
GCCACTTTTTAAAAGAAAAGGGGGGACTGGAAGGGCTAATTCACTCCCAACGAAGACAAGATCTGCTTTT
TGCTTGTACTGGGTCTCTCTGGTTAGACCAGATCTGAGCCTGGGAGCTCTCTGGCTAACTAGGGAACCCA
CTGCTTAAGCCTCAATAAAGCTTGCCTTGAGTGCTTCAAGTAGTGTGTGCCCGTCTGTTGTGTGACTCTG
GTAACTAGAGATCCCTCAGACCCTTTTAGTCAGTGTGGAAAATCTCTAGCAGCATCTAGAATTAATTCCG
TGTATTCTATAGTGTCACCTAAATCGTATGTGTATGATACATAAGGTTATGTATTAATTGTAGCCGCGTT
CTAACGACAATATGTACAAGCCTAATTGTGTAGCATCTGGCTTACTGAAGCAGACCCTATCATCTCTCTC
GTAAACTGCCGTCAGAGTCGGTTTGGTTGGACGAACCTTCTGAGTTTCTGGTAACGCCGTCCCGCACCCG
GAAATGGTCAGCGAACCAATCAGCAGGGTCATCGCTAGCCAGATCCTCTACGCCGGACGCATCGTGGCCG
GCATCACCGGCGCCACAGGTGCGGTTGCTGGCGCCTATATCGCCGACATCACCGATGGGGAAGATCGGGC
TCGCCACTTCGGGCTCATGAGCGCTTGTTTCGGCGTGGGTATGGTGGCAGGCCCCGTGGCCGGGGGACTG
TTGGGCGCCATCTCCTTGCATGCACCATTCCTTGCGGCGGCGGTGCTCAACGGCCTCAACCTACTACTGG
GCTGCTTCCTAATGCAGGAGTCGCATAAGGGAGAGCGTCGATATGGTGCACTCTCAGTACAATCTGCTCT
GATGCCGCATAGTTAAGCCAGCCCCGACACCCGCCAACACCCGCTGACGCGCCCTGACGGGCTTGTCTGC
TCCCGGCATCCGCTTACAGACAAGCTGTGACCGTCTCCGGGAGCTGCATGTGTCAGAGGTTTTCACCGTC
ATCACCGAAACGCGCGAGACGAAAGGGCCTCGTGATACGCCTATTTTTATAGGTTAATGTCATGATAATA
ATGGTTTCTTAGACGTCAGGTGGCACTTTTCGGGGAAATGTGCGCGGAACCCCTATTTGTTTATTTTTCT
AAATACATTCAAATATGTATCCGCTCATGAGACAATAACCCTGATAAATGCTTCAATAATATTGAAAAAG
GAAGAGTATGAGTATTCAACATTTCCGTGTCGCCCTTATTCCCTTTTTTGCGGCATTTTGCCTTCCTGTT
TTTGCTCACCCAGAAACGCTGGTGAAAGTAAAAGATGCTGAAGATCAGTTGGGTGCACGAGTGGGTTACA
TCGAACTGGATCTCAACAGCGGTAAGATCCTTGAGAGTTTTCGCCCCGAAGAACGTTTTCCAATGATGAG
CACTTTTAAAGTTCTGCTATGTGGCGCGGTATTATCCCGTATTGACGCCGGGCAAGAGCAACTCGGTCGC
CGCATACACTATTCTCAGAATGACTTGGTTGAGTACTCACCAGTCACAGAAAAGCATCTTACGGATGGCA
TGACAGTAAGAGAATTATGCAGTGCTGCCATAACCATGAGTGATAACACTGCGGCCAACTTACTTCTGAC
AACGATCGGAGGACCGAAGGAGCTAACCGCTTTTTTGCACAACATGGGGGATCATGTAACTCGCCTTGAT
CGTTGGGAACCGGAGCTGAATGAAGCCATACCAAACGACGAGCGTGACACCACGATGCCTGTAGCAATGG
CAACAACGTTGCGCAAACTATTAACTGGCGAACTACTTACTCTAGCTTCCCGGCAACAATTAATAGACTG
GATGGAGGCGGATAAAGTTGCAGGACCACTTCTGCGCTCGGCCCTTCCGGCTGGCTGGTTTATTGCTGAT
AAATCTGGAGCCGGTGAGCGTGGGTCTCGCGGTATCATTGCAGCACTGGGGCCAGATGGTAAGCCCTCCC
GTATCGTAGTTATCTACACGACGGGGAGTCAGGCAACTATGGATGAACGAAATAGACAGATCGCTGAGAT
AGGTGCCTCACTGATTAAGCATTGGTAACTGTCAGACCAAGTTTACTCATATATACTTTAGATTGATTTA
AAACTTCATTTTTAATTTAAAAGGATCTAGGTGAAGATCCTTTTTGATAATCTCATGACCAAAATCCCTT
AACGTGAGTTTTCGTTCCACTGAGCGTCAGACCCCGTAGAAAAGATCAAAGGATCTTCTTGAGATCCTTT
TTTTCTGCGCGTAATCTGCTGCTTGCAAACAAAAAAACCACCGCTACCAGCGGTGGTTTGTTTGCCGGAT
CAAGAGCTACCAACTCTTTTTCCGAAGGTAACTGGCTTCAGCAGAGCGCAGATACCAAATACTGTCCTTC
TAGTGTAGCCGTAGTTAGGCCACCACTTCAAGAACTCTGTAGCACCGCCTACATACCTCGCTCTGCTAAT
CCTGTTACCAGTGGCTGCTGCCAGTGGCGATAAGTCGTGTCTTACCGGGTTGGACTCAAGACGATAGTTA
CCGGATAAGGCGCAGCGGTCGGGCTGAACGGGGGGTTCGTGCACACAGCCCAGCTTGGAGCGAACGACCT
ACACCGAACTGAGATACCTACAGCGTGAGCTATGAGAAAGCGCCACGCTTCCCGAAGGGAGAAAGGCGGA
CAGGTATCCGGTAAGCGGCAGGGTCGGAACAGGAGAGCGCACGAGGGAGCTTCCAGGGGGAAACGCCTGG
TATCTTTATAGTCCTGTCGGGTTTCGCCACCTCTGACTTGAGCGTCGATTTTTGTGATGCTCGTCAGGGG
GGCGGAGCCTATGGAAAAACGCCAGCAACGCGGCCTTTTTACGGTTCCTGGCCTTTTGCTGGCCTTTTGC
TCACATGTTCTTTCCTGCGTTATCCCCTGATTCTGTGGATAACCGTATTACCGCCTTTGAGTGAGCTGAT
ACCGCTCGCCGCAGCCGAACGACCGAGCGCAGCGAGTCAGTGAGCGAGGAAGCGGAAGAGCGCCCAATAC
GCAAACCGCCTCTCCCCGCGCGTTGGCCGATTCATTAATGCAGCTGTGGAATGTGTGTCAGTTAGGGTGT
GGAAAGTCCCCAGGCTCCCCAGCAGGCAGAAGTATGCAAAGCATGCATCTCAATTAGTCAGCAACCAGGT
GTGGAAAGTCCCCAGGCTCCCCAGCAGGCAGAAGTATGCAAAGCATGCATCTCAATTAGTCAGCAACCAT
AGTCCCGCCCCTAACTCCGCCCATCCCGCCCCTAACTCCGCCCAGTTCCGCCCATTCTCCGCCCCATGGC
TGACTAATTTTTTTTATTTATGCAGAGGCCGAGGCCGCCTCGGCCTCTGAGCTATTCCAGAAGTAGTGAG
GAGGCTTTTTTGGAGGCCTAGGCTTTTGCAAAAAGCTTGGACACAAGACAGGCTTGCGAGATATGTTTGA
GAATACCACTTTATCCCGCGTCAGGGAGAGGCAGTGCGTAAAAAGACGCGGACTCATGTGAAATACTGGT
TTTTAGTGCGCCAGATCTCTATAATCTCGCGCAACCTATTTTCCCCTCGAACACTTTTTAAGCCGTAGAT
AAACAGGCTGGGACACTTCACATGAGCGAAAAATACATCGTCACCTGGGACATGTTGCAGATCCATGCAC
GTAAACTCGCAAGCCGACTGATGCCTTCTGAACAATGGAAAGGCATTATTGCCGTAAGCCGTGGCGGTCT
GTACCGGGTGCGTTACTGGCGCGTGAACTGGGTATTCGTCATGTCGATACCGTTTGTATTTCCAGCTACG
ATCACGACAACCAGCGCGAGCTTAAAGTGCTGAAACGCGCAGAAGGCGATGGCGAAGGCTTCATCGTTAT
TGATGACCTGGTGGATACCGGTGGTACTGCGGTTGCGATTCGTGAAATGTATCCAAAAGCGCACTTTGTC
ACCATCTTCGCAAAACCGGCTGGTCGTCCGCTGGTTGATGACTATGTTGTTGATATCCCGCAAGATACCT
GGATTGAACAGCCGTGGGATATGGGCGTCGTATTCGTCCCGCCAATCTCCGGTCGCTAATCTTTTCAACG
CCTGGCACTGCCGGGCGTTGTTCTTTTTAACTTCAGGCGGGTTACAATAGTTTCCAGTAAGTATTCTGGA
GGCTGCATCCATGACACAGGCAAACCTGAGCGAAACCCTGTTCAAACCCCGCTTTAAACATCCTGAAACC
TCGACGCTAGTCCGCCGCTTTAATCACGGCGCACAACCGCCTGTGCAGTCGGCCCTTGATGGTAAAACCA
TCCCTCACTGGTATCGCATGATTAACCGTCTGATGTGGATCTGGCGCGGCATTGACCCACGCGAAATCCT
CGACGTCCAGGCACGTATTGTGATGAGCGATGCCGAACGTACCGACGATGATTTATACGATACGGTGATT
GGCTACCGTGGCGGCAACTGGATTTATGAGTGGGCCCCGGATCTTTGTGAAGGAACCTTACTTCTGTGGT
GTGACATAATTGGACAAACTACCTACAGAGATTTAAAGCTCTAAGGTAAATATAAAATTTTTAAGTGTAT
AATGTGTTAAACTACTGATTCTAATTGTTTGTGTATTTTAGATTCCAACCTATGGAACTGATGAATGGGA
GCAGTGGTGGAATGCCTTTAATGAGGAAAACCTGTTTTGCTCAGAAGAAATGCCATCTAGTGATGATGAG
GCTACTGCTGACTCTCAACATTCTACTCCTCCAAAAAAGAAGAGAAAGGTAGAAGACCCCAAGGACTTTC
CTTCAGAATTGCTAAGTTTTTTGAGTCATGCTGTGTTTAGTAATAGAACTCTTGCTTGCTTTGCTATTTA
CACCACAAAGGAAAAAGCTGCACTGCTATACAAGAAAATTATGGAAAAATATTCTGTAACCTTTATAAGT
AGGCATAACAGTTATAATCATAACATACTGTTTTTTCTTACTCCACACAGGCATAGAGTGTCTGCTATTA
ATAACTATGCTCAAAAATTGTGTACCTTTAGCTTTTTAATTTGTAAAGGGGTTAATAAGGAATATTTGAT
GTATAGTGCCTTGACTAGAGATCATAATCAGCCATACCACATTTGTAGAGCTTTTACTTGCTTTAAAAAA
CCTCCCACACCTCCCCCTGAACCTGAAACATAAAATGAATGCAATTGTTGTTGTTAACTTGTTTATTGCA
GCTTATAATGGTTACAAATAAAGCAATAGCATCACAAATTTCACAAATAAAGCATTTTTTTCACTGCATT
CTAGTTGTGGTTTGTCCAAACTCATCAATGTATCTTATCATGTGTGGATCAACTGGATAACTCAAGCTAA
CCAAAATCATCCCAAACTTCCCACCCCATACCCTATTACCACTGCCAAATTACCTGTGGTTTCATTTACT
CTAAACCTGTGATTCCTCTGAATTATTTTCATTTTAAAGAAATTGTATTTGTTAAATATGTACTACAAAC
TTAGTAGT
Features (pLannotate 1.2.2; 34 found; start..end, strand, type, name):
    377..634     +  LTR            5' LTR (truncated): truncated 5' long terminal repeat (LTR) from HIV-1
    678..805     +  misc_feature   HIV-1 Ψ: packaging signal of human immunodeficiency virus type 1
    789..1152    +  CDS            HIV-1 gag (fragment): gag protein from human immunodeficiency virus 1; gag
   1247..1583    +  ncRNA          RRE: Accession: RF00036 - HIV Rev response element
   1619..2008    +  CDS            env (fragment): ENV_HV1H2 - Experimental evidence at protein level: Swiss-Prot protein existence level 1. [Transmembrane protein gp41]: Acts as a class I viral fusion protein. Under the current model, the protein has at least 3 conformational states: pre-fusion native state, pre-hairpin intermediate state, and post-fusion hairpin state. During fusion of viral and target intracellular membranes, the coiled coil regions (heptad repeats) assume a trimer-of-hairpins structure, positioning the fusion peptide in close proximity to the C-terminal region of the ectodomain. The formation of this structure appears to d
   2026..2143    +  misc_feature   cPPT/CTS: central polypurine tract and central termination sequence of HIV-1
   2161..2660    +  promoter       PGK promoter: mouse phosphoglycerate kinase 1 promoter
   2673..2706    +  misc_feature   MCS (fragment): pBluescript multiple cloning site
   2710..2734    +  protein_bind   attB1: mutant version of attB; recombination site for the Gateway® BP reaction BP Clonase™
   2740..6843    +  CDS            cas9: CAS9_STRP1 - Also known as csn1 From Streptococcus pyogenes serotype M1.
   6883..6924    +  CDS            V5 tag: epitope tag from simian virus 5
   6974..6998    -  protein_bind   attB2: mutant version of attB; recombination site for the Gateway® BP reaction BP Clonase™
   7002..7041    +  misc_feature   MCS (fragment): pBluescript multiple cloning site
   7051..7639    +  misc_feature   WPRE: woodchuck hepatitis virus posttranscriptional regulatory element
   7658..7726    +  CDS            nef (fragment): NEF_HV1Z2 - Experimental evidence at protein level: Swiss-Prot protein existence level 1. Extracellular Nef protein targets CD4(+) T-lymphocytes for apoptosis by interacting with CXCR4 surface receptors. From Human immunodeficiency virus type 1 group M subtype D (isolate Z2/CDC-Z34) (HIV-1).
   7728..7961    +  LTR            3' LTR (ΔU3): self-inactivating 3' long terminal repeat (LTR) from HIV-1
   7986..8004    -  promoter       SP6 promoter: promoter for bacteriophage SP6 RNA polymerase
   8232..8511    +  CDS            TcR (fragment): tetracycline efflux protein; tet; confers resistance to tetracycline
   8511..8561    -  misc_feature   bom (fragment): basis of mobility region from pBR322
   8663..8698    -  CDS            rop (fragment): Rop protein, which maintains plasmids at low copy number; rop
   8793..8897    +  promoter       AmpR promoter: bla
   8898..9758    +  CDS            AmpR: β-lactamase; bla; confers resistance to ampicillin, carbenicillin, and related antibiotics
   9929..10517   +  rep_origin     ori: high-copy-number ColE1/pMB1/pBR322/pUC origin of replication
  10700..10756   +  CDS            lacI (fragment): lac repressor; lacI; The lac repressor binds to the lac operator to inhibit transcription in E. coli. This inhibition can be relieved by adding lactose or isopropyl-β-D-thiogalactopyranoside (IPTG).
  10763..11092   +  promoter       SV40 promoter: SV40 enhancer and early promoter
  11292..11411   +  CDS            gpt (fragment): XGPT_ECOLI - Also known as gpp, gxu. Experimental evidence at protein level: Swiss-Prot protein existence level 1. Purine salvage pathway enzyme that catalyzes the transfer of the ribosyl-5-phosphate group from 5-phospho-alpha-D-ribose 1- diphosphate (PRPP) to the N9 position of the 6-oxopurines guanine and xanthine to form the corresponding ribonucleotides GMP (guanosine 5'- monophosphate) and XMP (xanthosine 5'-monophosphate), with the release of PPi. To a lesser extent, also acts on hypoxanthine (PubMed:9100006, PubMed:3886014). Does not ribophosphorylate adenine (PubMed:3886014). From Esch
  11411..11746   +  CDS            gpt (fragment): XGPT_ECOLI - Also known as gpp, gxu. Experimental evidence at protein level: Swiss-Prot protein existence level 1. Purine salvage pathway enzyme that catalyzes the transfer of the ribosyl-5-phosphate group from 5-phospho-alpha-D-ribose 1- diphosphate (PRPP) to the N9 position of the 6-oxopurines guanine and xanthine to form the corresponding ribonucleotides GMP (guanosine 5'- monophosphate) and XMP (xanthosine 5'-monophosphate), with the release of PPi. To a lesser extent, also acts on hypoxanthine (PubMed:9100006, PubMed:3886014). Does not ribophosphorylate adenine (PubMed:3886014). From Esch
  11841..12146   +  CDS            frsA (fragment): FRSA_ECOLI - Also known as yafA. Experimental evidence at protein level: Swiss-Prot protein existence level 1. Catalyzes the hydrolysis of esters (PubMed:15808744). Displays esterase activity toward pNP-butyrate (PubMed:15808744). May stimulate mixed-acid fermentation by acting as a fermentation/respiration switch that down-regulates respiration and up- regulates fermentation rates (PubMed:15169777). From Escherichia coli (strain K12).
  12150..12224   +  CDS            small t antigen (fragment): SV40 (simian virus 40) small t antigen
  12226..12291   +  intron         small t intron: SV40 (simian virus 40) small t antigen intron
  12421..12441   +  CDS            SV40 NLS: nuclear localization signal of SV40 (simian virus 40) large T antigen
  12760..12843   +  CDS            large T antigen (fragment): large T antigen from SV40 (simian virus 40)
  12866..12987   +  polyA_signal   SV40 poly(A) signal: SV40 polyadenylation signal
  13168..329     +  CDS            nef (fragment) (across the origin): NEF_HV1BR - Experimental evidence at protein level: Swiss-Prot protein existence level 1. Extracellular Nef protein targets CD4(+) T-lymphocytes for apoptosis by interacting with CXCR4 surface receptors (PubMed:14990729). From Human immunodeficiency virus type 1 group M subtype B (isolate BRU/LAI) (HIV-1).
