[The description below was written by a language model from this plasmid's Addgene catalogue record and pLannotate feature annotations shown in this document.]
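Description:
SIN-PGK-Cas9-V5-WPRE is a 13.2 kb self-inactivating (SIN) HIV-1-based lentiviral transfer plasmid built to produce lentiviral particles that deliver Streptococcus pyogenes Cas9 for genome editing. It is propagated in E. coli through a high-copy ColE1/pUC-type origin and selected with ampicillin (AmpR/β-lactamase). The recommended host is a recombination-limiting strain, as is usual for plasmids carrying LTR repeats. The backbone outside the viral cassette also holds older vector remnants. These include fragments of tetracycline resistance, bom and rop, and an SV40 promoter followed by E. coli gpt fragments, the SV40 small t intron and the SV40 polyadenylation signal. The record assigns no role to these parts in this construct.

The packaged region runs from a truncated 5' LTR through the Ψ packaging signal, a partial gag sequence, the Rev response element with flanking env sequence, and the cPPT/CTS, which aids nuclear import of the viral genome. It ends at a ΔU3 3' LTR, whose deletion is copied to both ends during reverse transcription and silences LTR-driven transcription after integration. Expression therefore depends on the internal mouse PGK promoter, a moderate-strength constitutive promoter. This promoter drives human codon-optimized Cas9, derived from an earlier hCas9 plasmid, fused at its C terminus to a V5 epitope tag for antibody detection. The coding sequence is flanked by attB1 and attB2 sites, consistent with its insertion by Gateway recombination. A downstream WPRE enhances transcript stability and expression. The plasmid carries no guide RNA cassette in the annotated features, so a guide would have to be supplied separately. The associated work used this system to edit central nervous system disease genes.
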