Addgene plasmid #87876: SIN-PGK-Cas9-V5-WPRE
Purpose: To produce lentiviral vector for Cas9 editing
Depositing lab: Nicole Déglon. Depositing organization: Centre Hospitalier Universitaire Vaudois (CHUV). Publication: The Self-Inactivating KamiCas9 System for the Editing of CNS Disease Genes. Merienne N, Vachey G, de Longprez L, Meunier C, Zimmer V, Perriard G, Canales M, Mathias A, Herrgott L, Beltraminelli T, Maulet A, Dequesne T, Pythoud C, Rey M, Pellerin L, Brouillet E, Perrier AL, du Pasquier R, Deglon N. Cell Rep. 2017 Sep 19;20(12):2980-2991. doi: 10.1016/j.celrep.2017.08.075. PubMed 28930690.
Backbone
  Vector backbone: SIN lentiviral transfer vector
  Backbone size w/o insert (bp): 7500
  Total vector size (bp): 13168
  Vector type: Lentiviral
Growth in bacteria
  Bacterial resistance: Ampicillin, 100 μg/mL
  Growth temperature: 37°C
  Growth strain: NEB Stable
  Copy number: High Copy
Gene/Insert
  Gene/Insert name: spCas9 (alt name: Cas9)
  Species: Streptococcus pyogenes
  Mutation: Human codon-optimized
  Promoter: mouse PGK
  Tag / fusion protein: V5 (C terminal on insert)
  Cloning method: Gateway Cloning
  Sequencing primers: 5′ TGCACGCTTCAAAAGCGC; 3′ AGCAGCGTATCCACATAGCGTAAAAGGAGC
Resource information
  A portion of this plasmid was derived from a plasmid made by: hCas9 from Addgene plasmid 41815
Terms and licenses: Academic/Nonprofit Terms; Industry Terms: Not Available to Industry
How to cite: SIN-PGK-Cas9-V5-WPRE was a gift from Nicole Déglon (Addgene plasmid # 87876 ; http://n2t.net/addgene:87876 ; RRID:Addgene_87876)
