>Addgene plasmid #87876 | SIN-PGK-Cas9-V5-WPRE | addgene partial sequence | sequence record 175351 | Addgene partial NGS Result
TAGAACTAGTGGATCCCCCGGGCTGCAGGAATTATCACAAGTTTGTACAAAAAAGCAGGCTCCACCATGG
ACAAGAAGTACTCCATTGGGCTCGATATCGGCACAAACAGCGTCGGCTGGGCCGTCATTACGGACGAGTA
CAAGGTGCCGAGCAAAAAATTCAAAGTTCTGGGCAATACCGATCGCCACAGCATAAAGAAGAACCTCATT
GGCGCCCTCCTGTTCGACTCCGGGGAGACGGCCGAAGCCACGCGGCTCAAAAGAACAGCACGGCGCAGAT
ATACCCGCAGAAAGAATCGGATCTGCTACCTGCAGGAGATCTTTAGTAATGAGATGGCTAAGGTGGATGA
CTCTTTCTTCCATAGGCTGGAGGAGTCCTTTTTGGTGGAGGAGGATAAAAAGCACGAGCGCCACCCAATC
TTTGGCAATATCGTGGACGAGGTGGCGTACCATGAAAAGTACCCAACCATATATCATCTGAGGAAGAAGC
TTGTAGACAGTACTGATAAGGCTGACTTGCGGTTGATCTATCTCGCGCTGGCGCATATGATCAAATTTCG
GGGACACTTCCTCATCGAGGGGGACCTGAACCCAGACAACAGCGATGTCGACAAACTCTTTATCCAACTG
GTTCAGACTTACAATCAGCTTTTCGAAGAGAACCCGATCAACGCATCCGGAGTTGACGCCAAAGCAATCC
TGAGCGCTAGGCTGTCCAAATCCCGGCGGCTCGAAAACCTCATCGCACAGCTCCCTGGGGAGAAGAAGAA
CGGCCTGTTTGGTAATCTTATCGCCCTGTCACTCGGGCTGACCCCCAACTTTAAATCTAACTTCGACCTG
GCCGAAGATGCCAAGCTTCAACTGAGCAAAGACACCTACGATGATGATCTCGACAATCTGCTGGCCCAGA
TCGGCGACCAGTACGCAGACCTTTTTTTGGCGGCAAAGAACCTGTCAGACGCCATTCTGCTGAGTGATAT
TCTGCGAGTGAACACGGAGATCACCAAAGCTCCGCTGAGCGCTAGTATGATCAAGCGCTATGATGAGCAC
CACCAAGACTTGACTTTGCTGAAGGCCCTTGTCAGACAGCAACTGCCTGAGAAGTACAAGGAAATTTTCT
TCGATCAGTCTAAAAATGGCTACGCCGGATACATTGACGGCGGAGCAAGCCAGGAGGAATTTTACAAATT
TATTAAGCCCATCTTGGAAAAAATGGACGGCACCGAGGAGCTGCTGGTAAAGCTTAACAGAGAAGATCTG
TTGCGCAAACAGCGCACTTTCGACAATGGAAGCATCCCCCACCAGATTCACCTGGGCGAACTGCACGCTA
TCCTCAGGCGGCAAGAGGATTTCTACCCCTTTTTGAAAGATAACAGGGAAAAGATTGAGAAAATCCTCAC
ATTTCGGATACCCTACTATGTAGGCCCCCTCGCCCGGGGAAATTCCAGATTCGCGTGGATGACTCGCAAA
TCAGAAGAGACCATCACTCCCTGGAACTTCGAGGAAGTCGTGGATAAGGGGGCCTCTGCCCAGTCCTTCA
TCGAAAGGATGACTAACTTTGATAAAAATCTGCCTAACGAAAAGGTGCTTCCTAAACACTCTCTGCTGTA
CGAGTACTTCACAGTTTATAACGAGCTCACCAAGGTCAAATACGTCACAGAAGGGATGAGAAAGCCAGCA
TTCCTGTCTGGAGAGCAGAAGAAAGCTATCGTGGACCTCCTCTTCAAGACGAACCGGAAAGTTACCGTGA
AACAGCTCAAAGAAGACTATTTCAAAAAGATTGAATGTTTCGACTCTGTTGAAATCAGCGGAGTGGAGGA
TCGCTTCAACGCATCCCTGGGAACGTATCACGATCTCCTGAAAATCATTAAAGACAAGGACTTCCTGGAC
AATGAGGAGAACGAGGACATTCTTGAGGACATTGTCCTCACCCTTACGTTGTTTGAAGATAGGGAGATGA
TTGAAGAACGCTTGAAAACTTACGCTCATCTCTTCGACGACAAAGTCATGAAACAGCTCAAGAGGCGCCG
ATATACAGGATGGGGGCGGCTGTCAAGAAAACTGATCAATGGGATCCGAGACAAGCAGAGTGGAAAGACA
ATCCTGGATTTTCTTAAGTCCGATGGATTTGCCAACCGGAACTTCATGCAGTTGATCCATGATGACTCTC
TCACCTTTAAGGAGGACATCCAGAAAGCACAAGTTTCTGGCCAGGGGGACAGTCTTCACGAGCACATCGC
TAATCTTGCAGGTAGCCCAGCTATCAAAAAGGGAATACTGCAGACCGTTAAGGTCGTGGATGAACTCGTC
AAAGTAATGGGAAGGCATAAGCCCGAGAATATCGTTATCGAGATGGCCCGAGAGAACCAAACTACCCAGA
AGGGACAGAAGAACAGTAGGGAAAGGATGAAGAGGATTGAAGAGGGTATAAAAGAACTGGGGTCCCAAAT
CCTTAAGGAACACCCAGTTGAAAACACCCAGCTTCAGAATGAGAAGCTCTACCTGTACTACCTGCAGAAC
GGCAGGGACATGTACGTGGATCAGGAACTGGACATCAATCGGCTCTCCGACTACGACGTGGATCATATCG
TGCCCCAGTCTTTTCTCAAAGATGATTCTATTGATAATAAAGTGTTGACAAGATCCGATAAAAATAGAGG
GAAGAGTGATAACGTCCCCTCAGAAGAAGTTGTCAAGAAAATGAAAAATTATTGGCGGCAGCTGCTGAAC
GCCAAACTGATCACACAACGGAAGTTCGATAATCTGACTAAGGCTGAACGAGGTGGCCTGTCTGAGTTGG
ATAAAGCCGGCTTCATCAAAAGGCAGCTTGTTGAGACACGCCAGATCACCAAGCACGTGGCCCAAATTCT
CGATTCACGCATGAACACCAAGTACGATGAAAATGACAAACTGATTCGAGAGGTGAAAGTTATTACTCTG
AAGTCTAAGCTGGTCTCAGATTTCAGAAAGGACTTTCAGTTTTATAAGGTGAGAGAGATCAACAATTACC
ACCATGCGCATGATGCCTACCTGAATGCAGTGGTAGGCACTGCACTTATCAAAAAATATCCCAAGCTTGA
ATCTGAATTTGTTTACGGAGACTATAAAGTGTACGATGTTAGGAAAATGATCGCAAAGTCTGAGCAGGAA
ATAGGCAAGGCCACCGCTAAGTACTTCTTTTACAGCAATATTATGAATTTTTTCAAGACCGAGATTACAC
TGGCCAATGGAGAGATTCGGAAGCGACCACTTATCGAAACAAACGGAGAAACAGGAGAAATCGTGTGGGA
CAAGGGTAGGGATTTCGCGACAGTCCGGAAGGTCCTGTCCATGCCGCAGGTGAACATCGTTAAAAAGACC
GAAGTACAGACCGGAGGCTTCTCCAAGGAAAGTATCCTCCCGAAAAGGAACAGCGACAAGCTGATCGCAC
GCAAAAAAGATTGGGACCCCAAGAAATACGGCGGATTCGATTCTCCTACAGTCGCTTACAGTGTACTGGT
TGTGGCCAAAGTGGAGAAAGGGAAGTCTAAAAAACTCAAAAGCGTCAAGGAACTGCTGGGCATCACAATC
ATGGAGCGATCAAGCTTCGAAAAAAACCCCATCGACTTTCTCGAGGCGAAAGGATATAAAGAGGTCAAAA
AAGACCTCATCATTAAGCTTCCCAAGTACTCTCTCTTTGAGCTTGAAAACGGCCGGAAACGAATGCTCGC
TAGTGCGGGCGAGCTGCAGAAAGGTAACGAGCTGGCACTGCCCTCTAAATACGTTAATTTCTTGTATCTG
GCCAGCCACTATGAAAAGCTCAAAGGGTCTCCCGAAGATAATGAGCAGAAGCAGCTGTTCGTGGAACAAC
ACAAACACTACCTTGATGAGATCATCGAGCAAATAAGCGAATTCTCCAAAAGAGTGATCCTCGCCGACGC
TAACCTCGATAAGGTGCTTTCTGCTTACAATAAGCACAGGGATAAGCCCATCAGGGAGCAGGCAGAAAAC
ATTATCCACTTGTTTACTCTGACCAACTTGGGCGCGCCTGCAGCCTTCAAGTACTTCGACACCACCATAG
ACAGAAAGCGGTACACCTCTACAAAGGAGGTCCTGGACGCCACACTGATTCATCAGTCAATTACGGGGCT
CTATGAAACAAGAATCGACCTCTCTCAGCTCGGTGGAGACAGCAGGGCTGACCCCAAGAAGAAGAGGAAG
GTGGGTACCGGTAAGCCTATCCCTAACCCTCTCCTCGGTCTCGATTCTACGTGAGAATTCAAGGGTTCGA
TCCCTACCGGTTAGTAATGAGTTTATCTAGACCCAGCTTTCTTGTACAAAGTGGTGATAATTCGATATCA
AGCTTATCGATACCGTCGACCTCGAGGGAATTCCGATAATCAACCTCTGGATTACAAAATTTGTGAAAGA
TTGACTGGTATTCTTAACTATGTTGCTCCTTTTACGCTATGTGGATACGCTGCTTTAATGCCTTTGTATC
ATGCTATTGCTTCCCGTATGGCTTTCATTTTCTCCTCCTTGTATAAATCCTGGTTGCTGTCTCTTTATGA
GGAGTTGTGGCCCGTTGTCAGGCAACGTGGCGTGGTGTGCACTGTGTTTGCTGACGCAACCCCCACTGGT
TGGGGCATTGCCACCACCTGTCAGCTCCTTTCCGGGACTTTCGCTTTCCCCCTCCCTATTGCCACGGCGG
AACTCATCGCCGCCTGCCTTGCCCGCTGCTGGACAGGGGCTCGGCTGTTGGGCACTGACAATTCCGTGGT
GTTGTCGGGGAAGCTGACGTCCTTTCCATGGCTGCTCGCCTGTGTTGCCACCTGGATTCTGCGCGGGACG
TCCTTCTGCTACGTCCCTTCGGCCCTCAATCCAGCGGACCTTCCTTCCCGCGGCCTGCTGCCGGCTCTGC
GGCCTCTTCCGCGTCTTCGCCTTCGCCCTCAGACGAGTCGGATCTCCCTTTGGGCCGCCTCCCCGCATCG
GGAATTCGAGCTCGGTACCTTTAAGACCAATGACTTACAAGGCAGCTGTAGATCTTAGCCACTTTTTAAA
AGAAAAGGGGGGACTGGAAGGGCTAATTCACTCCCAACGAAGACAAGATCTGCTTTTTGCTTGTACTGGG
TCTCTCTGGTTAGACCAGATCTGAGCCTGGGAGCTCTCTGGCTAACTAGGGAACCCACTGCTTAAGCCTC
AATAAAGCTTGCCTTGAGTGCTTCAAGTAGTGTGTGCCCGTCTGTTGTGTGACTCTGGTAACTAGAGATC
CCTCAGACCCTTTTAGTCAGTGTGGAAAATCTCTAGCAGCATCTAGAATTAATTCCGTGTATTCTATAGT
GTCACCTAAATCGTATGTGTATGATACATAAGGTTATGTATTAATTGTAGCCGCGTTCTAACGACAATAT
GTACAAGCCTAATTGTGTAGCATCTGGCTTACTGAAGCAGACCCTATCATCTCTCTCGTAAACTGCCGTC
AGAGTCGGTTTGGTTGGACGAACCTTCTGAGTTTCTGGTAACGCCGTCCCGCACCCGGAAATGGTCAGCG
AACCAATCAGCAGGGTCATCGCTAGCCAGATCCTCTACGCCGGACGCATCGTGGCCGGCATCACCGGCGC
CACAGGTGCGGTTGCTGGCGCCTATATCGCCGACATCACCGATGGGGAAGATCGGGCTCGCCACTTCGGG
CTCATGAGCGCTTGTTTCGGCGTGGGTATGGTGGCAGGCCCCGTGGCCGGGGGACTGTTGGGCGCCATCT
CCTTGCATGCACCATTCCTTGCGGCGGCGGTGCTCAACGGCCTCAACCTACTACTGGGCTGCTTCCTAAT
GCAGGAGTCGCATAAGGGAGAGCGTCGAATGGTGCACTCTCAGTACAATCTGCTCTGATGCCGCATAGTT
AAGCCAGCCCCGACACCCGCCAACACCCGCTGACGCGCCCTGACGGGCTTGTCTGCTCCCGGCATCCGCT
TACAGACAAGCTGTGACCGTCTCCGGGAGCTGCATGTGTCAGAGGTTTTCACCGTCATCACCGAAACGCG
CGAGACGAAAGGGCCTCGTGATACGCCTATTTTTATAGGTTAATGTCATGATAATAATGGTTTCTTAGAC
GTCAGGTGGCACTTTTCGGGGAAATGTGCGCGGAACCCCTATTTGTTTATTTTTCTAAATACATTCAAAT
ATGTATCCGCTCATGAGACAATAACCCTGATAAATGCTTCAATAATATTGAAAAAGGAAGAGTATGAGTA
TTCAACATTTCCGTGTCGCCCTTATTCCCTTTTTTGCGGCATTTTGCCTTCCTGTTTTTGCTCACCCAGA
AACGCTGGTGAAAGTAAAAGATGCTGAAGATCAGTTGGGTGCACGAGTGGGTTACATCGAACTGGATCTC
AACAGCGGTAAGATCCTTGAGAGTTTTCGCCCCGAAGAACGTTTTCCAATGATGAGCACTTTTAAAGTTC
TGCTATGTGGCGCGGTATTATCCCGTATTGACGCCGGGCAAGAGCAACTCGGTCGCCGCATACACTATTC
TCAGAATGACTTGGTTGAGTACTCACCAGTCACAGAAAAGCATCTTACGGATGGCATGACAGTAAGAGAA
TTATGCAGTGCTGCCATAACCATGAGTGATAACACTGCGGCCAACTTACTTCTGACAACGATCGGAGGAC
CGAAGGAGCTAACCGCTTTTTTGCACAACATGGGGGATCATGTAACTCGCCTTGATCGTTGGGAACCGGA
GCTGAATGAAGCCATACCAAACGACGAGCGTGACACCACGATGCCTGTAGCAATGGCAACAACGTTGCGC
AAACTATTAACTGGCGAACTACTTACTCTAGCTTCCCGGCAACAATTAATAGACTGGATGGAGGCGGATA
AAGTTGCAGGACCACTTCTGCGCTCGGCCCTTCCGGCTGGCTGGTTTATTGCTGATAAATCTGGAGCCGG
TGAGCGTGGGTCTCGCGGTATCATTGCAGCACTGGGGCCAGATGGTAAGCCCTCCCGTATCGTAGTTATC
TACACGACGGGGAGTCAGGCAACTATGGATGAACGAAATAGACAGATCGCTGAGATAGGTGCCTCACTGA
TTAAGCATTGGTAACTGTCAGACCAAGTTTACTCATATATACTTTAGATTGATTTAAAACTTCATTTTTA
ATTTAAAAGGATCTAGGTGAAGATCCTTTTTGATAATCTCATGACCAAAATCCCTTAACGTGAGTTTTCG
TTCCACTGAGCGTCAGACCCCGTAGAAAAGATCAAAGGATCTTCTTGAGATCCTTTTTTTCTGCGCGTAA
TCTGCTGCTTGCAAACAAAAAAACCACCGCTACCAGCGGTGGTTTGTTTGCCGGATCAAGAGCTACCAAC
TCTTTTTCCGAAGGTAACTGGCTTCAGCAGAGCGCAGATACCAAATACTGTTCTTCTAGTGTAGCCGTAG
TTAGGCCACCACTTCAAGAACTCTGTAGCACCGCCTACATACCTCGCTCTGCTAATCCTGTTACCAGTGG
CTGCTGCCAGTGGCGATAAGTCGTGTCTTACCGGGTTGGACTCAAGACGATAGTTACCGGATAAGGCGCA
GCGGTCGGGCTGAACGGGGGGTTCGTGCACACAGCCCAGCTTGGAGCGAACGACCTACACCGAACTGAGA
TACCTACAGCGTGAGCTATGAGAAAGCGCCACGCTTCCCGAAGGGAGAAAGGCGGACAGGTATCCGGTAA
GCGGCAGGGTCGGAACAGGAGAGCGCACGAGGGAGCTTCCAGGGGGAAACGCCTGGTATCTTTATAGTCC
TGTCGGGTTTCGCCACCTCTGACTTGAGCGTCGATTTTTGTGATGCTCGTCAGGGGGGCGGAGCCTATGG
AAAAACGCCAGCAACGCGGCCTTTTTACGGTTCCTGGCCTTTTGCTGGCCTTTTGCTCACATGTTCTTTC
CTGCGTTATCCCCTGATTCTGTGGATAACCGTATTACCGCCTTTGAGTGAGCTGATACCGCTCGCCGCAG
CCGAACGACCGAGCGCAGCGAGTCAGTGAGCGAGGAAGCGGAAGAGCGCCCAATACGCAAACCGCCTCTC
CCCGCGCGTTGGCCGATTCATTAATGCAGCTGTGGAATGTGTGTCAGTTAGGGTGTGGAAAGTCCCCAGG
CTCCCCAGCAGGCAGAAGTATGCAAAGCATGCATCTCAATTAGTCAGCAACCAGGTGTGGAAAGTCCCCA
GGCTCCCCAGCAGGCAGAAGTATGCAAAGCATGCATCTCAATTAGTCAGCAACCATAGTCCCGCCCCTAA
CTCCGCCCATCCCGCCCCTAACTCCGCCCAGTTCCGCCCATTCTCCGCCCCATGGCTGACTAATTTTTTT
TATTTATGCAGAGGCCGAGGCCGCCTCGGCCTCTGAGCTATTCCAGAAGTAGTGAGGAGGCTTTTTTGGA
GGCCTAGGCTTTTGCAAAAAGCTTGGACACAAGACAGGCTTGCGAGATATGTTTGAGAATACCACTTTAT
CCCGCGTCAGGGAGAGGCAGTGCGTAAAAAGACGCGGACTCATGTGAAATACTGGTTTTTAGTGCGCCAG
ATCTCTATAATCTCGCGCAACCTATTTTCCCCTCGAACACTTTTTAAGCCGTAGATAAACAGGCTGGGAC
ACTTCACATGAGCGAAAAATACATCGTCACCTGGGACATGTTGCAGATCCATGCACGTAAACTCGCAAGC
CGACTGATGCCTTCTGAACAATGGAAAGGCATTATTGCCGTAAGCCGTGGCGGTCTGTACCGGGTGCGTT
ACTGGCGCGTGAACTGGGTATTCGTCATGTCGATACCGTTTGTATTTCCAGCTACGATCACGACAACCAG
CGCGAGCTTAAAGTGCTGAAACGCGCAGAAGGCGATGGCGAAGGCTTCATCGTTATTGATGACCTGGTGG
ATACCGGTGGTACTGCGGTTGCGATTCGTGAAATGTATCCAAAAGCGCACTTTGTCACCATCTTCGCAAA
ACCGGCTGGTCGTCCGCTGGTTGATGACTATGTTGTTGATATCCCGCAAGATACCTGGATTGAACAGCCG
TGGGATATGGGCGTCGTATTCGTCCCGCCAATCTCCGGTCGCTAATCTTTTCAACGCCTGGCACTGCCGG
GCGTTGTTCTTTTTAACTTCAGGCGGGTTACAATAGTTTCCAGTAAGTATTCTGGAGGCTGCATCCATGA
CACAGGCAAACCTGAGCGAAACCCTGTTCAAACCCCGCTTTAAACATCCTGAAACCTCGACGCTAGTCCG
CCGCTTTAATCACGGCGCACAACCGCCTGTGCAGTCGGCCCTTGATGGTAAAACCATCCCTCACTGGTAT
CGCATGATTAACCGTCTGATGTGGATCTGGCGCGGCATTGACCCACGCGAAATCCTCGACGTCCAGGCAC
GTATTGTGATGAGCGATGCCGAACGTACCGACGATGATTTATACGATACGGTGATTGGCTACCGTGGCGG
CAACTGGATTTATGAGTGGGCCCCGGATCTTTGTGAAGGAACCTTACTTCTGTGGTGTGACATAATTGGA
CAAACTACCTACAGAGATTTAAAGCTCTAAGGTAAATATAAAATTTTTAAGTGTATAATGTGTTAAACTA
CTGATTCTAATTGTTTGTGTATTTTAGATTCCAACCTATGGAACTGATGAATGGGAGCAGTGGTGGAATG
CCTTTAATGAGGAAAACCTGTTTTGCTCAGAAGAAATGCCATCTAGTGATGATGAGGCTACTGCTGACTC
TCAACATTCTACTCCTCCAAAAAAGAAGAGAAAGGTAGAAGACCCCAAGGACTTTCCTTCAGAATTGCTA
AGTTTTTTGAGTCATGCTGTGTTTAGTAATAGAACTCTTGCTTGCTTTGCTATTTACACCACAAAGGAAA
AAGCTGCACTGCTATACAAGAAAATTATGGAAAAATATTCTGTAACCTTTATAAGTAGGCATAACAGTTA
TAATCATAACATACTGTTTTTTCTTACTCCACACAGGCATAGAGTGTCTGCTATTAATAACTATGCTCAA
AAATTGTGTACCTTTAGCTTTTTAATTTGTAAAGGGGTTAATAAGGAATATTTGATGTATAGTGCCTTGA
CTAGAGATCATAATCAGCCATACCACATTTGTAGAGGTTTTACTTGCTTTAAAAAACCTCCCACACCTCC
CCCTGAACCTGAAACATAAAATGAATGCAATTGTTGTTGTTAACTTGTTTATTGCAGCTTATAATGGTTA
CAAATAAAGCAATAGCATCACAAATTTCACAAATAAAGCATTTTTTTCACTGCATTCTAGTTGTGGTTTG
TCCAAACTCATCAATGTATCTTATCATGTCTGGATCAACTGGATAACTCAAGCTAACCAAAATCATCCCA
AACTTCCCACCCCATACCCTATTACCACTGCCAATTACCTGTGGTTTCATTTACTCTAAACCTGTGATTC
CTCTGAATTATTTTCATTTTAAAGAAATTGTATTTGTTAAATATGTACTACAAACTTAGTAGTTGGAAGG
GCTAATTCACTCCCAAAGAAGACAAGATATCCTTGATCTGTGGATCTACCACACACAAGGCTACTTCCCT
GATTAGCAGAACTACACACCAGGGCCAGGGGTCAGATATCCACTGACCTTTGGATGGTGCTACAAGCTAG
TACCAGTTGAGCCAGATAAGGTAGAAGAGGCCAATAAAGGAGAGAACACCAGCTTGTTACACCCTGTGAG
CCTGCATGGGATGGATGACCCGGAGAGAGAAGTGTTAGAGTGGAGGTTTGACAGCCGCCTAGCATTTCAT
CACGTGGCCCGAGAGCTGCATCCGGAGTACTTCAAGAACTGCTGATATCGAGCTTGCTACAAGGGACTTT
CCGCTGGGGACTTTCCAGGGAGGCGTGGCCTGGGCGGGACTGGGGAGTGGCGAGCCCTCAGATCCTGCAT
ATAAGCAGCTGCTTTTTGCCTGTACTGGGTCTCTCTGGTTAGACCAGATCTGAGCCTGGGAGCTCTCTGG
CTAACTAGGGAACCCACTGCTTAAGCCTCAATAAAGCTTGCCTTGAGTGCTTCAAGTAGTGTGTGCCCGT
CTGTTGTGTGACTCTGGTAACTAGAGATCCCTCAGACCCTTTTAGTCAGTGTGGAAAATCTCTAGCAGTG
GCGCCCGAACAGGGACTTGAAAGCGAAAGGGAAACCAGAGGAGCTCTCTCGACGCAGGACTCGGCTTGCT
GAAGCGCGCACGGCAAGAGGCGAGGGGCGGCGACTGGTGAGTACGCCAAAAATTTTGACTAGCGGAGGCT
AGAAGGAGAGAGATGGGTGCGAGAGCGTCAGTATTAAGCGGGGGAGAATTAGATCGCGATGGGAAAAAAT
TCGGTTAAGGCCAGGGGGAAAGAAAAAATATAAATTAAAACATATAGTATGGGCAAGCAGGGAGCTAGAA
CGATTCGCAGTTAATCCTGGCCTGTTAGAAACATCAGAAGGCTGTAGACAAATACTGGGACAGCTACAAC
CATCCCTTCAGACAGGATCAGAAGAACTTAGATCATTATATAATACAGTAGCAACCCTCTATTGTGTGCA
TCAAAGGATAGAGATAAAAGACACCAAGGAAGCTTTAGACAAGATAGAGGAAGAGCAAAACAAAAGTAAG
ACCACCGCACAGCAAGCGGCCGCTGATCTTCAGACCTGGAGGAGGAGATATGAGGGACAATTGGAGAAGT
GAATTATATAAATATAAAGTAGTAAAAATTGAACCATTAGGAGTAGCACCCACCAAGGCAAAGAGAAGAG
TGGTGCAGAGAGAAAAAAGAGCAGTGGGAATAGGAGCTTTGTTCCTTGGGTTCTTGGGAGCAGCAGGAAG
CACTATGGGCGCAGCGTCAATGACGCTGACGGTACAGGCCAGACAATTATTGTCTGGTATAGTGCAGCAG
CAGAACAATTTGCTGAGGGCTATTGAGGCGCAACAGCATCTGTTGCAACTCACAGTCTGGGGCATCAAGC
AGCTCCAGGCAAGAATCCTGGCTGTGGAAAGATACCTAAAGGATCAACAGCTCCTGGGGATTTGGGGTTG
CTCTGGAAAACTCATTTGCACCACTGCTGTGCCTTGGAATGCTAGTTGGAGTAATAAATCTCTGGAACAG
ATTTGGAATCACACGACCTGGATGGAGTGGGACAGAGAAATTAACAATTACACAAGCTTAATACACTCCT
TAATTGAAGAATCGCAAAACCAGCAAGAAAAGAATGAACAAGAATTATTGGAATTAGATAAATGGGCAAG
TTTGTGGAATTGGTTTAACATAACAAATTGGCTGTGGTATATAAAATTATTCATAATGATAGTAGGAGGC
TTGGTAGGTTTAAGAATAGTTTTTGCTGTACTTTCTATAGTGAATAGAGTTAGGCAGGGATATTCACCAT
TATCGTTTCAGACCCACCTCCCAACCCCGAGGGGACCCGACAGGCCCGAAGGAATAGAAGAAGAAGGTGG
AGAGAGAGACAGAGACAGATCCATTCGATTAGTGAACGGATCTCGACGGTATCGGTTAACTTTTAAAAGA
AAAGGGGGGATTGGGGGGTACAGTGCAGGGGAAAGAATAGTAGACATAATAGCAACAGACATACAAACTA
AAGAATTACAAAAACAAATTACAAAAATTCAAAATTTTATCGATGGTCGAGTACCGGGTAGGGGAGGCGC
TTTTCCCAAGGCAGTCTGGAGCATGCGCTTTAGCAGCCCCGCTGGGCACTTGGCGCTACACAAGTGGCCT
CTGGCCTCGCACACATTCCACATCCACCGGTAGGCGCCAACCGGCTCCGTTCTTTGGTGGCCCCTTCGCG
CCACCTTCTACTCCTCCCCTAGTCAGGAAGTTCCCCCCCGCCCCGCAGCTCGCGTCGTGCAGGACGTGAC
AAATGGAAGTAGCACGTCTCACTAGTCTCGTGCAGATGGACAGCACCGCTGAGCAATGGAAGCGGGTAGG
CCTTTGGGGCAGCGGCCAATAGCAGCTTTGCTCCTTCGCTTTCTGGGCTCAGAGGCTGGGAAGGGG
